>Addgene plasmid #64929 | pcDNA3-Lyso-TORCAR | addgene full sequence | sequence record 490376 | Addgene NGS Result
GACGGATCGGGAGATCTCCCGATCCCCTATGGTGCACTCTCAGTACAATCTGCTCTGATGCCGCATAGTT
AAGCCAGTATCTGCTCCCTGCTTGTGTGTTGGAGGTCGCTGAGTAGTGCGCGAGCAAAATTTAAGCTACA
ACAAGGCAAGGCTTGACCGACAATTGCATGAAGAATCTGCTTAGGGTTAGGCGTTTTGCGCTGCTTCGCG
ATGTACGGGCCAGATATACGCGTTGACATTGATTATTGACTAGTTATTAATAGTAATCAATTACGGGGTC
ATTAGTTCATAGCCCATATATGGAGTTCCGCGTTACATAACTTACGGTAAATGGCCCGCCTGGCTGACCG
CCCAACGACCCCCGCCCATTGACGTCAATAATGACGTATGTTCCCATAGTAACGCCAATAGGGACTTTCC
ATTGACGTCAATGGGTGGAGTATTTACGGTAAACTGCCCACTTGGCAGTACATCAAGTGTATCATATGCC
AAGTACGCCCCCTATTGACGTCAATGACGGTAAATGGCCCGCCTGGCATTATGCCCAGTACATGACCTTA
TGGGACTTTCCTACTTGGCAGTACATCTACGTATTAGTCATCGCTATTACCATGGTGATGCGGTTTTGGC
AGTACATCAATGGGCGTGGATAGCGGTTTGACTCACGGGGATTTCCAAGTCTCCACCCCATTGACGTCAA
TGGGAGTTTGTTTTGGCACCAAAATCAACGGGACTTTCCAAAATGTCGTAACAACTCCGCCCCATTGACG
CAAATGGGCGGTAGGCGTGTACGGTGGGAGGTCTATATAAGCAGAGCTCTCTGGCTAACTAGAGAACCCA
CTGCTTACTGGCTTATCGAAATTAATACGACTCACTATAGGGAGACCCAAGCTTGCGGCCGCCACCATGG
CGGCGCCCGGCAGCGCCCGGCGACCCCTGCTGCTGCTACTGCTGTTGCTGCTGCTCGGCCTCATGCATTG
TGCGTCAGCAGCAATGTTTATGGTGAAAAATGGCAACGGGACCGCGTGCATAATGGCCAACTTCTCTGCT
GCCTTCTCAGTGAACTACGACACCAAGAGTGGCCCTAAGAACATGACCTTTGACCTGCCATCAGATGCCA
CAGTGGTGCTCAACCGCAGCTCCTGTGGAAAAGAGAACACTTCTGACCCCAGTCTCGTGATTGCTTTTGG
AAGAGGACATACACTCACTCTCAATTTCACGAGAAATGCAACACGTTACAGCGTCCAGCTCATGAGTTTT
GCTTATAACTTGTCAGACACACACCTTTTCCCCAATGCGAGCTCCAAAGAAATCAAGACTGTGGAATCTA
TAACTGACATCAGGGCAGATATAGATAAAAAATACAGATGTGTTAGTGGCACCCAGGTCCACATGAACAA
CGTGACCGTAACGCCCCATGATGCCACCATCCAGGCGTACCTTTCCAACAGCAGCTTCAGCAGGGGAGAG
ACACGCTGTGAACAAGACAGGCCTTCCCCAACCACAGCGCCCCCTGCGCCACCCAGCCCCTCGCCCTCAC
CCGTGCCCAAGAGCCCCTCTGTGGACAAGTACAACGTGAGCGGCACCAACGGGACCTGCCTGCTGGCCAG
CATGGGGCTGCAGCTGAACCTCACCTATGAGAGGAAGGACAACACGACGGTGACAAGGCTTCTCAACATC
AACCCCAACAAGACCTCGGCCAGCGGGAGCTGCGGCGCCCACCTGGTGACTCTGGAGCTGCACAGCGAGG
GCACCACCGTCCTGCTCTTCCAGTTCGGGATGAATGCAAGTTCTAGCCGGTTTTTCCTACAAGGAATCCA
GTTGAATACAATTCTTCCTGACGCCAGAGACCCTGCCTTTAAAGCTGCCAACGGCTCCCTGCGAGCGCTG
CAGGCCACAGTCGGCAATTCCTACAAGTGCAACGCGGAGGAGCACGTCCGTGTCACGAAGGCGTTTTCAG
TCAATATATTCAAAGTGTGGGTCCAGGCTTTCAAGGTGGAAGGTGGCCAGTTTGGCTCTGTGGAGGAGTG
TCTGCTGGACGAGAACAGCATGCTGATCCCCATCGCTGTGGGTGGTGCCCTGGCGGGGCTGGTCCTCATC
GTCCTCATCGCCTACCTCGTCGGCAGGAAGAGGAGTCACGCAGGCTACCAGACTATCGGTGGTGGCGGTG
GTGCGGATCCCATGGTGAGCAAGGGCGAGGAGCTGTTCACCGGGGTGGTGCCCATCCTGGTCGAGCTGGA
CGGCGACGTAAACGGCCACAGGTTCAGCGTGTCCGGCGAGGGCGAGGGCGATGCCACCTACGGCAAGCTG
ACCCTGAAGTTCATCTGCACCACCGGCAAGCTGCCCGTGCCCTGGCCCACCCTCGTGACCACCCTGACCT
GGGGCGTGCAGTGCTTCGCCCGCTACCCCGACCACATGAAGCAGCACGACTTCTTCAAGTCCGCCATGCC
CGAAGGCTACGTCCAGGAGCGTACCATCTTCTTCAAGGACGACGGCAACTACAAGACCCGCGCCGAGGTG
AAGTTCGAGGGCGACACCCTGGTGAACCGCATCGAGCTGAAGGGCATCGACTTCAAGGAGGACGGCAACA
TCCTGGGGCACAAGCTGGAGTACAACGCCATCAGTGACAACGTCTATATCACCGCCGACAAGCAGAAGAA
CGGCATCAAGGCCCACTTCAAGATCCGCCACAACATCGAGGACGGCAGCGTGCAGCTCGCCGACCACTAC
CAGCAGAACACCCCCATCGGCGACGGCCCCGTGCTGCTGCCCGACAACCACTACCTGAGCACCCAGTCCG
CCCTGAGCAAAGACCCCAACGAGAAGCGCGATCACATGGTCCTGCTGGAGTTCGTGACCGCCGCCGGGAT
CACTCTCGGCATGGACGAGCTGTACAAGCGCATGCATATGTCCGGGGGCAGCAGCTGCAGCCAGACCCCA
AGCCGGGCCATCCCCGCCACTCGCCGGGTGGTGCTCGGCGACGGCGTGCAGCTCCCGCCCGGGGACTACA
GCACGACCCCCGGCGGCACGCTCTTCAGCACCACCCCGGGAGGTACCAGGATCATCTATGACCGGAAATT
CCTGATGGAGTGTCGGAACTCACCTGTGACCAAAACACCCCCAAGGGATCTGCCCACCATTCCGGGGGTC
ACCAGCCCTTCCAGTGATGAGCCCCCCATGGAAGCCAGCCAGAGCCACCTGCGCAATAGCCCAGAAGATA
AGCGGGCGGGCGGTGAAGAGTCACAGTTTGAGATGGACATTGAGCTCTCTAAAGGTGAAGAATTATTCAC
TGGTGTTGTCCCAATTTTGGTTGAATTAGATGGTGATGTTAATGGTCACAAATTTTCTGTCTCCGGTGAA
GGTGAAGGTGATGCTACGTACGGTAAATTGACCTTAAAATTACTCTGTACTACTGGTAAATTGCCAGTTC
CATGGCCAACCTTAGTCACTACTTTAGGTTATGGTGTTCAATGTTTTGCTAGATACCCAGATCATATGAA
ACAACATGACTTTTTCAAGTCTGCCATGCCAGAAGGTTATGTTCAAGAAAGAACTATTTTTTTCAAAGAT
GACGGTAACTACAAGACCAGAGCTGAAGTCAAGTTTGAAGGTGATACCTTAGTTAATAGAATCGAATTAA
AAGGTATTGATTTTAAAGAAGATGGTAACATTTTAGGTCACAAATTGGAATACAACTATAACTCTCACAA
TGTTTACATCACTGCTGACAAACAAAAGAATGGTATCAAAGCTAACTTCAAAATTAGACACAACATTGAA
GATGGTGGTGTTCAATTAGCTGACCATTATCAACAAAATACTCCAATTGGTGATGGTCCAGTCTTGTTAC
CAGACAACCATTACTTATCCTATCAATCTGCCTTATTCAAAGATCCAAACGAAAAGAGAGACCACATGGT
CTTGTTAGAATTTTTGACTGCTGCTGGTATTACCGAGGGTATGAATGAATTGTACAAATAGTAAGAATTC
TGCAGATATCCATCACACTGGCGGCCGCTCGAGCATGCATCTAGAGGGCCCTATTCTATAGTGTCACCTA
AATGCTAGAGCTCGCTGATCAGCCTCGACTGTGCCTTCTAGTTGCCAGCCATCTGTTGTTTGCCCCTCCC
CCGTGCCTTCCTTGACCCTGGAAGGTGCCACTCCCACTGTCCTTTCCTAATAAAATGAGGAAATTGCATC
GCATTGTCTGAGTAGGTGTCATTCTATTCTGGGGGGTGGGGTGGGGCAGGACAGCAAGGGGGAGGATTGG
GAAGACAATAGCAGGCATGCTGGGGATGCGGTGGGCTCTATGGCTTCTGAGGCGGAAAGAACCAGCTGGG
GCTCTAGGGGGTATCCCC
[124 nt withheld, positions 4359-4482]
C
[91 nt withheld, positions 4484-4574]
A
[49 nt withheld, positions 4576-4624]
CCTTTGACGTTGGAGTCCACGTTCTTT
[37 nt withheld, positions 4652-4688]
ACCCTATCTCGGTCTATTCTTTTGATTTATAAGGGATTTTGCCGATTTCGGCCTATTGGTTAAAAAATGA
GCTGATTTAACAAAAATTTAACGCGAATTAATTCTGTGGAATGTGTGTCAGTTAGGGTGTGGAAAGTCCC
CAGGCTCCCCAGCAGGCAGAAGTATGCAAAGCATGCATCTCAATTAGTCAGCAACCAGGTGTGGAAAGTC
CCCAGGCTCCCCAGCAGGCAGAAGTATGCAAAGCATGCATCTCAATTAGTCAGCAACCATAGTCCCGCCC
CTAACTCCGCCCATCCCGCCCCTAACTCCGCCCAGTTCCGCCCATTCTCCGCCCCATGGCTGACTAATTT
TTTTTATTTATGCAGAGGCCGAGGCCGCCTCTGCCTCTGAGCTATTCCAGAAGTAGTGAGGAGGCTTTTT
TGGAGGCCTAGGCTTTTGCAAAAAGCTCCCGGGAGCTTGTATATCCATTTTCGGATCTGATCAAGAGACA
GGATGAGGATCGTTTCGCATGATTGAACAAGATGGATTGCACGCAGGTTCTCCGGCCGCTTGGGTGGAGA
GGCTATTCGGCTATGACTGGGCACAACAGACAATCGGCTGCTCTGATGCCGCCGTGTTCCGGCTGTCAGC
GCAGGGGCGCCCGGTTCTTTTTGTCAAGACCGACCTGTCCGGTGCCCTGAATGAACTGCAGGACGAGGCA
GCGCGGCTATCGTGGCTGGCCACGACGGGCGTTCCTTGCGCAGCTGTGCTCGACGTTGTCACTGAAGCGG
GAAGGGACTGGCTGCTATTGGGCGAAGTGCCGGGGCAGGATCTCCTGTCATCTCACCTTGCTCCTGCCGA
GAAAGTATCCATCATGGCTGATGCAATGCGGCGGCTGCATACGCTTGATCCGGCTACCTGCCCATTCGAC
CACCAAGCGAAACATCGCATCGAGCGAGCACGTACTCGGATGGAAGCCGGTCTTGTCGATCAGGATGATC
TGGACGAAGAGCATCAGGGGCTCGCGCCAGCCGAACTGTTCGCCAGGCTCAAGGCGCGCATGCCCGACGG
CGAGGATCTCGTCGTGACCCATGGCGATGCCTGCTTGCCGAATATCATGGTGGAAAATGGCCGCTTTTCT
GGATTCATCGACTGTGGCCGGCTGGGTGTGGCGGACCGCTATCAGGACATAGCGTTGGCTACCCGTGATA
TTGCTGAAGAGCTTGGCGGCGAATGGGCTGACCGCTTCCTCGTGCTTTACGGTATCGCCGCTCCCGATTC
GCAGCGCATCGCCTTCTATCGCCTTCTTGACGAGTTCTTCTGAGCGGGACTCTGGGGTTCGAAATGACCG
ACCAAGCGACGCCCAACCTGCCATCACGAGATTTCGATTCCACCGCCGCCTTCTATGAAAGGTTGGGCTT
CGGAATCGTTTTCCGGGACGCCGGCTGGATGATCCTCCAGCGCGGGGATCTCATGCTGGAGTTCTTCGCC
CACCCCAACTTGTTTATTGCAGCTTATAATGGTTACAAATAAAGCAATAGCATCACAAATTTCACAAATA
AAGCATTTTTTTCACTGCATTCTAGTTGTGGTTTGTCCAAACTCATCAATGTATCTTATCATGTCTGTAT
ACCGTCGACCTCTAGCTAGAGCTTGGCGTAATCATGGTCATAGCTGTTTCCTGTGTGAAATTGTTATCCG
CTCACAATTCCACACAACATACGAGCCGGAAGCATAAAGTGTAAAGCCTGGGGTGCCTAATGAGTGAGCT
AACTCACATTAATTGCGTTGCGCTCACTGCCCGCTTTCCAGTCGGGAAACCTGTCGTGCCAGCTGCATTA
ATGAATCGGCCAACGCGCGGGGAGAGGCGGTTTGCGTATTGGGCGCTCTTCCGCTTCCTCGCTCACTGAC
TCGCTGCGCTCGGTCGTTCGGCTGCGGCGAGCGGTATCAGCTCACTCAAAGGCGGTAATACGGTTATCCA
CAGAATCAGGGGATAACGCAGGAAAGAACATGTGAGCAAAAGGCCAGCAAAAGGCCAGGAACCGTAAAAA
GGCCGCGTTGCTGGCGTTTTTCCATAGGCTCCGCCCCCCTGACGAGCATCACAAAAATCGACGCTCAAGT
CAGAGGTGGCGAAACCCGACAGGACTATAAAGATACCAGGCGTTTCCCCCTGGAAGCTCCCTCGTGCGCT
CTCCTGTTCCGACCCTGCCGCTTACCGGATACCTGTCCGCCTTTCTCCCTTCGGGAAGCGTGGCGCTTTC
TCATAGCTCACGCTGTAGGTATCTCAGTTCGGTGTAGGTCGTTCGCTCCAAGCTGGGCTGTGTGCACGAA
CCCCCCGTTCAGCCCGACCGCTGCGCCTTATCCGGTAACTATCGTCTTGAGTCCAACCCGGTAAGACACG
ACTTATCGCCACTGGCAGCAGCCACTGGTAACAGGATTAGCAGAGCGAGGTATGTAGGCGGTGCTACAGA
GTTCTTGAAGTGGTGGCCTAACTACGGCTACACTAGAAGAACAGTATTTGGTATCTGCGCTCTGCTGAAG
CCAGTTACCTTCGGAAAAAGAGTTGGTAGCTCTTGATCCGGCAAACAAACCACCGCTGGTAGCGGTGGTT
TTTTTGTTTGCAAGCAGCAGATTACGCGCAGAAAAAAAGGATCTCAAGAAGATCCTTTGATCTTTTCTAC
GGGGTCTGACGCTCAGTGGAACGAAAACTCACGTTAAGGGATTTTGGTCATGAGATTATCAAAAAGGATC
TTCACCTAGATCCTTTTAAATTAAAAATGAAGTTTTAAATCAATCTAAAGTATATATGAGTAAACTTGGT
CTGACAGTTACCAATGCTTAATCAGTGAGGCACCTATCTCAGCGATCTGTCTATTTCGTTCATCCATAGT
TGCCTGACTCCCCGTCGTGTAGATAACTACGATACGGGAGGGCTTACCATCTGGCCCCAGTGCTGCAATG
ATACCGCGAGACCCACGCTCACCGGCTCCAGATTTATCAGCAATAAACCAGCCAGCCGGAAGGGCCGAGC
GCAGAAGTGGTCCTGCAACTTTATCCGCCTCCATCCAGTCTATTAATTGTTGCCGGGAAGCTAGAGTAAG
TAGTTCGCCAGTTAATAGTTTGCGCAACGTTGTTGCCATTGCTACAGGCATCGTGGTGTCACGCTCGTCG
TTTGGTATGGCTTCATTCAGCTCCGGTTCCCAACGATCAAGGCGAGTTACATGATCCCCCATGTTGTGCA
AAAAAGCGGTTAGCTCCTTCGGTCCTCCGATCGTTGTCAGAAGTAAGTTGGCCGCAGTGTTATCACTCAT
GGTTATGGCAGCACTGCATAATTCTCTTACTGTCATGCCATCCGTAAGATGCTTTTCTGTGACTGGTGAG
TACTCAACCAAGTCATTCTGAGAATAGTGTATGCGGCGACCGAGTTGCTCTTGCCCGGCGTCAATACGGG
ATAATACCGCGCCACATAGCAGAACTTTAAAAGTGCTCATCATTGGAAAACGTTCTTCGGGGCGAAAACT
CTCAAGGATCTTACCGCTGTTGAGATCCAGTTCGATGTAACCCACTCGTGCACCCAACTGATCTTCAGCA
TCTTTTACTTTCACCAGCGTTTCTGGGTGAGCAAAAACAGGAAGGCAAAATGCCGCAAAAAAGGGAATAA
GGGCGACACGGAAATGTTGAATACTCATACTCTTCCTTTTTCAATATTATTGAAGCATTTATCAGGGTTA
TTGTCTCATGAGCGGATACATATTTGAATGTATTTAGAAAAATAAACAAATAGGGGTTCCGCGCACATTT
CCCCGAAAAGTGCCACCTGACGTC
Features (pLannotate 1.2.2; 24 found; start..end, strand, type, name):
     28..80      -  misc_feature   bom (fragment): basis of mobility region from pBR322
    235..614     +  enhancer       CMV enhancer: human cytomegalovirus immediate early enhancer
    615..818     +  promoter       CMV promoter: human cytomegalovirus (CMV) immediate early promoter
    814..847     +  LTR            5' LTR (truncated) (fragment): truncated 5' long terminal repeat (LTR) from HIV-1
    863..881     +  promoter       T7 promoter: promoter for bacteriophage T7 RNA polymerase
    907..2157    +  CDS            LAMP1: human lysosome-associated membrane glycoprotein 1
   2182..2898    +  CDS            Cerulean: Cerulean is a basic (constitutively fluorescent) cyan fluorescent protein published in 2004, derived from Aequorea victoria. It has low acid sensitivity.
   2908..3261    +  CDS            EIF4EBP1: 4EBP1_HUMAN - Experimental evidence at protein level: Swiss-Prot protein existence level 1. Repressor of translation initiation that regulates EIF4E activity by preventing its assembly into the eIF4F complex: hypophosphorylated form competes with EIF4G1/EIF4G3 and strongly binds to EIF4E, leading to repress translation. In contrast, hyperphosphorylated form dissociates from EIF4E, allowing interaction between EIF4G1/EIF4G3 and EIF4E, leading to initiation of translation. Mediates the regulation of protein translation by hormones, growth factors and other stimuli that signal through the MAP kin
   3268..3978    +  CDS            YPet: yellow fluorescent protein optimized for FRET with CyPet (Nguyen and Daugherty, 2005)
   4045..4063    -  promoter       SP6 promoter: promoter for bacteriophage SP6 RNA polymerase
   4089..4313    +  polyA_signal   bGH poly(A) signal: bovine growth hormone polyadenylation signal
   4317..4338    +  promoter       SV40 promoter (fragment): SV40 enhancer and early promoter
   4359..4787    +  rep_origin     f1 ori (sequence partly withheld): f1 bacteriophage origin of replication; arrow indicates direction of (+) strand synthesis
   4801..5130    +  promoter       SV40 promoter: SV40 enhancer and early promoter
   5197..5988    +  CDS            neo: KKA2_KLEPN - Also known as kan, nptII. Experimental evidence at protein level: Swiss-Prot protein existence level 1. Resistance to kanamycin, neomycin, paromomycin, ribostamycin, butirosin and gentamicin B. From Klebsiella pneumoniae.
   6012..6170    +  CDS            ble (fragment): BLE_KLEPN - Experimental evidence at protein level: Swiss-Prot protein existence level 1. Binding protein with a strong affinity to the bleomycin family of antibiotics. Binds to CL990; an antimitotic-antibiotic compound. From Klebsiella pneumoniae.
   6165..6286    +  polyA_signal   SV40 poly(A) signal: SV40 polyadenylation signal
   6359..6375    -  protein_bind   lac operator: The lac repressor binds to the lac operator to inhibit transcription in E. coli. This inhibition can be relieved by adding lactose or isopropyl-β-D-thiogalactopyranoside (IPTG). lac repressor encoded by lacI
   6383..6413    -  promoter       lac promoter: promoter for the E. coli lac operon
   6428..6449    -  protein_bind   CAP binding site: CAP binding activates transcription in the presence of cAMP. E. coli catabolite activator protein
   6462..6554    -  CDS            lacI (fragment): lac repressor; lacI; The lac repressor binds to the lac operator to inhibit transcription in E. coli. This inhibition can be relieved by adding lactose or isopropyl-β-D-thiogalactopyranoside (IPTG).
   6737..7325    -  rep_origin     ori: high-copy-number ColE1/pMB1/pBR322/pUC origin of replication
   7496..8356    -  CDS            AmpR: β-lactamase; bla; confers resistance to ampicillin, carbenicillin, and related antibiotics
   8357..8461    -  promoter       AmpR promoter: bla
