>Addgene plasmid #64929 | pcDNA3-Lyso-TORCAR | analyzer sequence | sequence record 109691
GACGGATCGGGAGATCTCCCGATCCCCTATGGTCGACTCTCAGTACAATCTGCTCTGATGCCGCATAGTT
AAGCCAGTATCTGCTCCCTGCTTGTGTGTTGGAGGTCGCTGAGTAGTGCGCGAGCAAAATTTAAGCTACA
ACAAGGCAAGGCTTGACCGACAATTGCATGAAGAATCTGCTTAGGGTTAGGCGTTTTGCGCTGCTTCGCG
ATGTACGGGCCAGATATACGCGTTGACATTGATTATTGACTAGTTATTAATAGTAATCAATTACGGGGTC
ATTAGTTCATAGCCCATATATGGAGTTCCGCGTTACATAACTTACGGTAAATGGCCCGCCTGGCTGACCG
CCCAACGACCCCCGCCCATTGACGTCAATAATGACGTATGTTCCCATAGTAACGCCAATAGGGACTTTCC
ATTGACGTCAATGGGTGGACTATTTACGGTAAACTGCCCACTTGGCAGTACATCAAGTGTATCATATGCC
AAGTACGCCCCCTATTGACGTCAATGACGGTAAATGGCCCGCCTGGCATTATGCCCAGTACATGACCTTA
TGGGACTTTCCTACTTGGCAGTACATCTACGTATTAGTCATCGCTATTACCATGGTGATGCGGTTTTGGC
AGTACATCAATGGGCGTGGATAGCGGTTTGACTCACGGGGATTTCCAAGTCTCCACCCCATTGACGTCAA
TGGGAGTTTGTTTTGGCACCAAAATCAACGGGACTTTCCAAAATGTCGTAACAACTCCGCCCCATTGACG
CAAATGGGCGGTAGGCGTGTACGGTGGGAGGTCTATATAAGCAGAGCTCTCTGGCTAACTAGAGAACCCA
CTGCTTACTGGCTTATCGAAATTAATACGACTCACTATAGGGAGACCCAAGCTTGCGGCCGCCACCATGG
CGGCCCCCGGCAGCGCCCGGCGACCCCTGCTGCTGCTACTGCTGTTGCTGCTGCTCGGCCTCATGCATTG
TGCGTCAGCAGCAATGTTTATGGTGAAAAATGGCAACGGGACCGCGTGCATAATGGCCAACTTCTCTGCT
GCCTTCTCAGTGAACTACGACACCAAGAGTGGCCCTAAGAACATGACCTTTGACCTGCCATCAGATGCCA
CAGTGGTGCTCAACCGCAGCTCCTGTGGAAAAGAGAACACTTCTGACCCCAGTCTCGTGATTGCTTTTGG
AAGAGGACATACACTCACTCTCAATTTCACGAGAAATGCAACACGTTACAGCGTCCAGCTCATGAGTTTT
GTTTATAACTTGTCAGACACACACCTTTTCCCCAATGCGAGCTCCAAAGAAATCAAGACTGTGGAATCTA
TAACTGACATCAGGGCAGATATAGATAAAAAATACAGATGTGTTAGTGGCACCCAGGTCCACATGAACAA
CGTGACCGTAACGCTCCATGATGCCACCATCCAGGCGTACCTTTCCAACAGCAGCTTCAGCAGGGGAGAG
ACACGCTGTGAACAAGACAGGCCTTCCCCAACCACAGCGCCCCCTGCGCCACCCAGCCCCTCGCCCTCAC
CCGTGCCCAAGAGCCCCTCTGTGGACAAGTACAACGTGAGCGGCACCAACGGGACCTGCCTGCTGGCCAG
CATGGGGCTGCAGCTGAACCTCACCTATGAGAGGAAGGACAACACGACGGTGACAAGGCTTCTCAACATC
AACCCCAACAAGACCTCGGCCAGCGGGAGCTGCGGCGCCCACCTGGTGACTCTGGAGCTGCACAGCGAGG
GCACCACCGTCCTGCTCTTCCAGTTCGGGATGAATGCAAGTTCTAGCCGGTTTTTCCTACAAGGAATCCA
GTTGAATACAATTCTTCCTGACGCCAGAGACCCTGCCTTTAAAGCTGCCAACGGCTCCCTGCGAGCGCTG
CAGGCCACAGTCGGCAATTCCTACAAGTGCAACGCGGAGGAGCACGTCCGTGTCACGAAGGCGTTTTCAG
TCAATATATTCAAAGTGTGGGTCCAGGCTTTCAAGGTGGAAGGTGGCCAGTTTGGCTCTGTGGAGGAGTG
TCTGCTGGACGAGAACAGCATGCTGATCCCCATCGCTGTGGGTGGTGCCCTGGCGGGGCTGGTCCTCATC
GTCCTCATCGCCTACCTCGTCGGCAGGAAGAGGAGTCACGCAGGCTACCAGACTATCGGTGGTGGCGGTG
GTGCGGATCCCATGGTGAGCAAGGGCGAGGAGCTGTTCACCGGGGTGGTGCCCATCCTGGTCGAGCTGGA
CGGCGACGTAAACGGCCACAGGTTCAGCGTGTCCGGCGAGGGCGAGGGCGATGCCACCTACGGCAAGCTG
ACCCTGAAGTTCATCTGCACCACCGGCAAGCTGCCCGTGCCCTGGCCCACCCTCGTGACCACCCTGACCT
GGGGCGTGCAGTGCTTCGCCCGCTACCCCGACCACATGAAGCAGCACGACTTCTTCAAGTCCGCCATGCC
CGAAGGCTACGTCCAGGAGCGTACCATCTTCTTCAAGGACGACGGCAACTACAAGACCCGCGCCGAGGTG
AAGTTCGAGGGCGACACCCTGGTGAACCGCATCGAGCTGAAGGGCATCGACTTCAAGGAGGACGGCAACA
TCCTGGGGCACAAGCTGGAGTACAACGCCATCAGTGACAACGTCTATATCACCGCCGACAAGCAGAAGAA
CGGCATCAAGGCCCACTTCAAGATCCGCCACAACATCGAGGACGGCAGCGTGCAGCTCGCCGACCACTAC
CAGCAGAACACCCCCATCGGCGACGGCCCCGTGCTGCTGCCCGACAACCACTACCTGAGCACCCAGTCCG
CCCTGAGCAAAGACCCCAACGAGAAGCGCGATCACATGGTCCTGCTGGAGTTCGTGACCGCCGCCGGGAT
CACTCTCGGCATGGACGAGCTGTACAAGCGCATGCATATGTCCGGGGGCAGCAGCTGCAGCCAGACCCCA
AGCCGGGCCATCCCCGCCACTCGCCGGGTGGTGCTCGGCGACGGCGTGCAGCTCCCGCCCGGGGACTACA
GCACGACCCCCGGCGGCACGCTCTTCAGCACCACCCCGGGAGGTACCAGGATCATCTATGACCGGAAATT
CCTGATGGAGTGTCGGAACTCACCTGTGACCAAAACACCCCCAAGGGATCTGCCCACCATTCCGGGGGTC
ACCAGCCCTTCCAGTGATGAGCCCCCCATGGAAGCCAGCCAGAGCCACCTGCGCAATAGCCCAGAAGATA
AGCGGGCGGGCGGTGAAGAGTCACAGTTTGAGATGGACATTGAGCTCTCTAAAGGTGAAGAATTATTCAC
TGGTGTTGTCCCAATTTTGGTTGAATTAGATGGTGATGTTAATGGTCACAAATTTTCTGTCTCCGGTGAA
GGTGAAGGTGATGCTACGTACGGTAAATTGACCTTAAAATTACTCTGTACTACTGGTAAATTGCCAGTTC
CATGGCCAACCTTAGTCACTACTTTAGGTTATGGTGTTCAATGTTTTGCTAGATACCCAGATCATATGAA
ACAACATGACTTTTTCAAGTCTGCCATGCCAGAAGGTTATGTTCAAGAAAGAACTATTTTTTTCAAAGAT
GACGGTAACTACAAGACCAGAGCTGAAGTCAAGTTTGAAGGTGATACCTTAGTTAATAGAATCGAATTAA
AAGGTATTGATTTTAAAGAAGATGGTAACATTTTAGGTCACAAATTGGAATACAACTATAACTCTCACAA
TGTTTACATCACTGCTGACAAACAAAAGAATGGTATCAAAGCTAACTTCAAAATTAGACACAACATTGAA
GATGGTGGTGTTCAATTAGCTGACCATTATCAACAAAATACTCCAATTGGTGATGGTCCAGTCTTGTTAC
CAGACAACCATTACTTATCCTATCAATCTGCCTTATTCAAAGATCCAAACGAAAAGAGAGACCACATGGT
CTTGTTAGAATTTTTGACTGCTGCTGGTATTACCGAGGGTATGAATGAATTGTACAAATAGTAAGAATTC
TGCAGATATCCATCACACTGGCGGCCGCTCGAGCATGCATCTAGAGGGCCCTATTCTATAGTGTCACCTA
AATGCTAGAGCTCGCTGATCAGCCTCGACTGTGCCTTCTAGTTGCCAGCCATCTGTTGTTTGCCCCTCCC
CCGTGCCTTCCTTGACCCTGGAAGGTGCCACTCCCACTGTCCTTTCCTAATAAAATGAGGAAATTGCATC
GCATTGTCTGAGTAGGTGTCATTCTATTCTGGGGGGTGGGGTGGGGCAGGACAGCAAGGGGGAGGATTGG
GAAGACAATAGCAGGCATGCTGGGGATGCGGTGGGCTCTATGGCTTCTGAGGCGGAAAGAACCAGCTGGG
GCTCTAGGGGGTATCCCC
[124 nt withheld, positions 4359-4482]
C
[32 nt withheld, positions 4484-4515]
CA
[57 nt withheld, positions 4518-4574]
A
[49 nt withheld, positions 4576-4624]
CCTTTGACGTTGGAGTCCACGTTCTTT
[37 nt withheld, positions 4652-4688]
ACCCTATCTCGGTCTATTCTTTTGATTTATAAGGGATTTTGGGGATTTCGGCCTATTGGTTAAAAAATGA
GCTGATTTAACAAAAATTTAACGCGAATTAATTCTGTGGAATGTGTGTCAGTTAGGGTGTGGAAAGTCCC
CAGGCTCCCCAGGCAGGCAGAAGTATGCAAAGCATGCATCTCAATTAGTCAGCAACCAGGTGTGGAAAGT
CCCCAGGCTCCCCAGCAGGCAGAAGTATGCAAAGCATGCATCTCAATTAGTCAGCAACCATAGTCCCGCC
CCTAACTCCGCCCATCCCGCCCCTAACTCCGCCCAGTTCCGCCCATTCTCCGCCCCATGGCTGACTAATT
TTTTTTATTTATGCAGAGGCCGAGGCCGCCTCTGCCTCTGAGCTATTCCAGAAGTAGTGAGGAGGCTTTT
TTGGAGGCCTAGGCTTTTGCAAAAAGCTCCCGGGAGCTTGTATATCCATTTTCGGATCTGATCAAGAGAC
AGGATGAGGATCGTTTCGCATGATTGAACAAGATGGATTGCACGCAGGTTCTCCGGCCGCTTGGGTGGAG
AGGCTATTCGGCTATGACTGGGCACAACAGACAATCGGCTGCTCTGATGCCGCCGTGTTCCGGCTGTCAG
CGCAGGGGCGCCCGGTTCTTTTTGTCAAGACCGACCTGTCCGGTGCCCTGAATGAACTGCAGGACGAGGC
AGCGCGGCTATCGTGGCTGGCCACGACGGGCGTTCCTTGCGCAGCTGTGCTCGACGTTGTCACTGAAGCG
GGAAGGGACTGGCTGCTATTGGGCGAAGTGCCGGGGCAGGATCTCCTGTCATCTCACCTTGCTCCTGCCG
AGAAAGTATCCATCATGGCTGATGCAATGCGGCGGCTGCATACGCTTGATCCGGCTACCTGCCCATTCGA
CCACCAAGCGAAACATCGCATCGAGCGAGCACGTACTCGGATGGAAGCCGGTCTTGTCGATCAGGATGAT
CTGGACGAAGAGCATCAGGGGCTCGCGCCAGCCGAACTGTTCGCCAGGCTCAAGGCGCGCATGCCCGACG
GCGAGGATCTCGTCGTGACCCATGGCGATGCCTGCTTGCCGAATATCATGGTGGAAAATGGCCGCTTTTC
TGGATTCATCGACTGTGGCCGGCTGGGTGTGGCGGACCGCTATCAGGACATAGCGTTGGCTACCCGTGAT
ATTGCTGAAGAGCTTGGCGGCGAATGGGCTGACCGCTTCCTCGTGCTTTACGGTATCGCCGCTCCCGATT
CGCAGCGCATCGCCTTCTATCGCCTTCTTGACGAGTTCTTCTGAGCGGGACTCTGGGGTTCGAAATGACC
GACCAAGCGACGCCCAACCTGCCATCACGAGATTTCGATTCCACCGCCGCCTTCTATGAAAGGTTGGGCT
TCGGAATCGTTTTCCGGGACGCCGGCTGGATGATCCTCCAGCGCGGGGATCTCATGCTGGAGTTCTTCGC
CCACCCCAACTTGTTTATTGCAGCTTATAATGGTTACAAATAAAGCAATAGCATCACAAATTTCACAAAT
AAAGCATTTTTTTCACTGCATTCTAGTTGTGGTTTGTCCAAACTCATCAATGTATCTTATCATGTCTGTA
TACCGTCGACCTCTAGCTAGAGCTTGGCGTAATCATGGTCATAGCTGTTTCCTGTGTGAAATTGTTATCC
GCTCACAATTCCACACAACATACGAGCCGGAAGCATAAAGTGTAAAGCCTGGGGTGCCTAATGAGTGAGC
TAACTCACATTAATTGCGTTGCGCTCACTGCCCGCTTTCCAGTCGGGAAACCTGTCGTGCCAGCTGCATT
AATGAATCGGCCAACGCGCGGGGAGAGGCGGTTTGCGTATTGGGCGCTCTTCCGCTTCCTCGCTCACTGA
CTCGCTGCGCTCGGTCGTTCGGCTGCGGCGAGCGGTATCAGCTCACTCAAAGGCGGTAATACGGTTATCC
ACAGAATCAGGGGATAACGCAGGAAAGAACATGTGAGCAAAAGGCCAGCAAAAGGCCAGGAACCGTAAAA
AGGCCGCGTTGCTGGCGTTTTTCCATAGGCTCCGCCCCCCTGACGAGCATCACAAAAATCGACGCTCAAG
TCAGAGGTGGCGAAACCCGACAGGACTATAAAGATACCAGGCGTTTCCCCCTGGAAGCTCCCTCGTGCGC
TCTCCTGTTCCGACCCTGCCGCTTACCGGATACCTGTCCGCCTTTCTCCCTTCGGGAAGCGTGGCGCTTT
CTCAATGCTCACGCTGTAGGTATCTCAGTTCGGTGTAGGTCGTTCGCTCCAAGCTGGGCTGTGTGCACGA
ACCCCCCGTTCAGCCCGACCGCTGCGCCTTATCCGGTAACTATCGTCTTGAGTCCAACCCGGTAAGACAC
GACTTATCGCCACTGGCAGCAGCCACTGGTAACAGGATTAGCAGAGCGAGGTATGTAGGCGGTGCTACAG
AGTTCTTGAAGTGGTGGCCTAACTACGGCTACACTAGAAGGACAGTATTTGGTATCTGCGCTCTGCTGAA
GCCAGTTACCTTCGGAAAAAGAGTTGGTAGCTCTTGATCCGGCAAACAAACCACCGCTGGTAGCGGTGGT
TTTTTTGTTTGCAAGCAGCAGATTACGCGCAGAAAAAAAGGATCTCAAGAAGATCCTTTGATCTTTTCTA
CGGGGTCTGACGCTCAGTGGAACGAAAACTCACGTTAAGGGATTTTGGTCATGAGATTATCAAAAAGGAT
CTTCACCTAGATCCTTTTAAATTAAAAATGAAGTTTTAAATCAATCTAAAGTATATATGAGTAAACTTGG
TCTGACAGTTACCAATGCTTAATCAGTGAGGCACCTATCTCAGCGATCTGTCTATTTCGTTCATCCATAG
TTGCCTGACTCCCCGTCGTGTAGATAACTACGATACGGGAGGGCTTACCATCTGGCCCCAGTGCTGCAAT
GATACCGCGAGACCCACGCTCACCGGCTCCAGATTTATCAGCAATAAACCAGCCAGCCGGAAGGGCCGAG
CGCAGAAGTGGTCCTGCAACTTTATCCGCCTCCATCCAGTCTATTAATTGTTGCCGGGAAGCTAGAGTAA
GTAGTTCGCCAGTTAATAGTTTGCGCAACGTTGTTGCCATTGCTACAGGCATCGTGGTGTCACGCTCGTC
GTTTGGTATGGCTTCATTCAGCTCCGGTTCCCAACGATCAAGGCGAGTTACATGATCCCCCATGTTGTGC
AAAAAAGCGGTTAGCTCCTTCGGTCCTCCGATCGTTGTCAGAAGTAAGTTGGCCGCAGTGTTATCACTCA
TGGTTATGGCAGCACTGCATAATTCTCTTACTGTCATGCCATCCGTAAGATGCTTTTCTGTGACTGGTGA
GTACTCAACCAAGTCATTCTGAGAATAGTGTATGCGGCGACCGAGTTGCTCTTGCCCGGCGTCAATACGG
GATAATACCGCGCCACATAGCAGAACTTTAAAAGTGCTCATCATTGGAAAACGTTCTTCGGGGCGAAAAC
TCTCAAGGATCTTACCGCTGTTGAGATCCAGTTCGATGTAACCCACTCGTGCACCCAACTGATCTTCAGC
ATCTTTTACTTTCACCAGCGTTTCTGGGTGAGCAAAAACAGGAAGGCAAAATGCCGCAAAAAAGGGAATA
AGGGCGACACGGAAATGTTGAATACTCATACTCTTCCTTTTTCAATATTATTGAAGCATTTATCAGGGTT
ATTGTCTCATGAGCGGATACATATTTGAATGTATTTAGAAAAATAAACAAATAGGGGTTCCGCGCACATT
TCCCCGAAAAGTGCCACCTGACGTC
Features (pLannotate 1.2.2; 24 found; start..end, strand, type, name):
     36..80      -  misc_feature   bom (fragment): basis of mobility region from pBR322
    235..614     +  enhancer       CMV enhancer: human cytomegalovirus immediate early enhancer
    615..818     +  promoter       CMV promoter: human cytomegalovirus (CMV) immediate early promoter
    814..847     +  LTR            5' LTR (truncated) (fragment): truncated 5' long terminal repeat (LTR) from HIV-1
    863..881     +  promoter       T7 promoter: promoter for bacteriophage T7 RNA polymerase
    907..2157    +  CDS            LAMP1: human lysosome-associated membrane glycoprotein 1
   2182..2898    +  CDS            Cerulean: Cerulean is a basic (constitutively fluorescent) cyan fluorescent protein published in 2004, derived from Aequorea victoria. It has low acid sensitivity.
   2908..3261    +  CDS            EIF4EBP1: 4EBP1_HUMAN - Experimental evidence at protein level: Swiss-Prot protein existence level 1. Repressor of translation initiation that regulates EIF4E activity by preventing its assembly into the eIF4F complex: hypophosphorylated form competes with EIF4G1/EIF4G3 and strongly binds to EIF4E, leading to repress translation. In contrast, hyperphosphorylated form dissociates from EIF4E, allowing interaction between EIF4G1/EIF4G3 and EIF4E, leading to initiation of translation. Mediates the regulation of protein translation by hormones, growth factors and other stimuli that signal through the MAP kin
   3268..3978    +  CDS            YPet: yellow fluorescent protein optimized for FRET with CyPet (Nguyen and Daugherty, 2005)
   4045..4063    -  promoter       SP6 promoter: promoter for bacteriophage SP6 RNA polymerase
   4089..4313    +  polyA_signal   bGH poly(A) signal: bovine growth hormone polyadenylation signal
   4317..4338    +  promoter       SV40 promoter (fragment): SV40 enhancer and early promoter
   4359..4787    +  rep_origin     f1 ori (sequence partly withheld): f1 bacteriophage origin of replication; arrow indicates direction of (+) strand synthesis
   4801..5131    +  promoter       SV40 promoter: SV40 enhancer and early promoter
   5198..5989    +  CDS            neo: KKA2_KLEPN - Also known as kan, nptII. Experimental evidence at protein level: Swiss-Prot protein existence level 1. Resistance to kanamycin, neomycin, paromomycin, ribostamycin, butirosin and gentamicin B. From Klebsiella pneumoniae.
   6013..6171    +  CDS            ble (fragment): BLE_KLEPN - Experimental evidence at protein level: Swiss-Prot protein existence level 1. Binding protein with a strong affinity to the bleomycin family of antibiotics. Binds to CL990; an antimitotic-antibiotic compound. From Klebsiella pneumoniae.
   6166..6287    +  polyA_signal   SV40 poly(A) signal: SV40 polyadenylation signal
   6360..6376    -  protein_bind   lac operator: The lac repressor binds to the lac operator to inhibit transcription in E. coli. This inhibition can be relieved by adding lactose or isopropyl-β-D-thiogalactopyranoside (IPTG). lac repressor encoded by lacI
   6384..6414    -  promoter       lac promoter: promoter for the E. coli lac operon
   6429..6450    -  protein_bind   CAP binding site: CAP binding activates transcription in the presence of cAMP. E. coli catabolite activator protein
   6463..6555    -  CDS            lacI (fragment): lac repressor; lacI; The lac repressor binds to the lac operator to inhibit transcription in E. coli. This inhibition can be relieved by adding lactose or isopropyl-β-D-thiogalactopyranoside (IPTG).
   6738..7326    -  rep_origin     ori: high-copy-number ColE1/pMB1/pBR322/pUC origin of replication
   7497..8357    -  CDS            AmpR: β-lactamase; bla; confers resistance to ampicillin, carbenicillin, and related antibiotics
   8358..8462    -  promoter       AmpR promoter: bla
