[The description below was written by a language model from this plasmid's Addgene catalogue record and pLannotate feature annotations shown in this document.]
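Description:
pcDNA3-Lyso-TORCAR is a mammalian expression plasmid of about 8.5 kb, built on the pcDNA3 backbone. It encodes a lysosome-targeted version of TORCAR, a genetically encoded FRET biosensor for mTORC1 kinase activity. In bacteria it is maintained at high copy from a ColE1/pUC-type origin under ampicillin selection (AmpR). An SV40 early promoter–neo–SV40 poly(A) cassette allows G418 selection of transfected mammalian cells. The backbone also carries an f1 origin, along with small annotated fragments (lac promoter/operator, ble, bom and a short LTR-like match next to the CMV promoter) that appear to be backbone remnants or incidental matches rather than functional parts.

The roughly 3.1 kb insert, cloned between HindIII and EcoRI, is driven by the CMV immediate-early enhancer/promoter and terminated by the bGH polyadenylation signal. Flanking T7 and SP6 promoters serve as priming or in vitro transcription sites. The open reading frame is a single fusion running, in order, full-length human LAMP1, the cyan donor Cerulean, human 4E-BP1 (EIF4EBP1) and the yellow acceptor YPet. 4E-BP1 is a well-known mTORC1 substrate, so it presumably acts as the sensing unit, with its phosphorylation changing energy transfer between the two fluorescent proteins to give a ratiometric readout. The N-terminal LAMP1 moiety anchors the reporter in the lysosomal membrane with the sensor on the cytosolic face, which restricts the measurement to mTORC1 activity at that compartment.

The plasmid is used for live-cell imaging of the spatial and temporal dynamics of mTORC1 signalling. The two sequence records supplied, one from NGS and one an analyzer sequence, differ by a single nucleotide in length and give the same annotation.
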