Addgene plasmid #64929: pcDNA3-Lyso-TORCAR
Purpose: Lysosome-targeted FRET biosensor for monitoring mTORC1 kinase activity; targeted to cytosolic face of lysosomal membrane.
Depositing lab: Jin Zhang. Depositing organization: Johns Hopkins University and School of Medicine. Publication: Dynamic Visualization of mTORC1 Activity in Living Cells. Zhou X, Clister TL, Lowry PR, Seldin MM, Wong GW, Zhang J. Cell Rep. 2015 Mar 11. pii: S2211-1247(15)00177-1. doi: 10.1016/j.celrep.2015.02.031. PubMed 25772363.
Backbone
  Vector backbone: pcDNA3
  Backbone manufacturer: Invitrogen
  Backbone size w/o insert (bp): 5446
  Total vector size (bp): 8493
  Vector type: Mammalian Expression
  Selectable markers: Neomycin (select with G418)
Growth in bacteria
  Bacterial resistance: Ampicillin, 100 μg/mL
  Growth temperature: 37°C
  Growth strain: DH5alpha
  Copy number: High Copy
Gene/Insert
  Gene/Insert name: LAMP1-TORCAR
  Species: H. sapiens (human), Synthetic
  Insert size (bp): 3078
  Entrez Gene: LAMP1 (a.k.a. CD107a, LAMPA, LGP120)
  Promoter: CMV
  Tag / fusion protein: Cerulean (N terminal on insert); YPet (C terminal on insert); Full-length LAMP1 (N terminal on insert)
  Cloning method: Restriction Enzyme; 5′ cloning site HindIII (not destroyed); 3′ cloning site EcoRI (not destroyed)
  Sequencing primers: 5′ T7 forward; 3′ BGH reverse
Terms and licenses: Academic/Nonprofit Terms; Industry Terms: Not Available to Industry
How to cite: pcDNA3-Lyso-TORCAR was a gift from Jin Zhang (Addgene plasmid # 64929 ; http://n2t.net/addgene:64929 ; RRID:Addgene_64929)
