>Addgene plasmid #64929 | pcDNA3-Lyso-TORCAR | addgene partial sequence | sequence record 112421 | CMV-F 5'-CGCAAATGGGCGGTAGGCGTG-3'
CTAGAGAACCCACTGCTTACTGGCTTATCGAAATTAATACGACTCACTATAGGGAGACCCAAGCTTGCGG
CCGCCACCATGGCGGCGCCCGGCAGCGCCCGGCGACCCCTGCTGCTGCTACTGCTGTTGCTGCTGCTCGG
CCTCATGCATTGTGCGTCAGCAGCAATGTTTATGGTGAAAAATGGCAACGGGACCGCGTGCATAATGGCC
AACTTCTCTGCTGCCTTCTCAGTGAACTACGACACCAAGAGTGGCCCTAAGAACATGACCTTTGACCTGC
CATCAGATGCCACAGTGGTGCTCAACCGCAGCTCCTGTGGAAAAGAGAACACTTCTGACCCCAGTCTCGT
GATTGCTTTTGGAAGAGGACATACACTCACTCTCAATTTCACGAGAAATGCAACACGTTACAGCGTCCAG
CTCATGAGTTTTGCTTATAACTTGTCAGACACACACCTTTTCCCCAATGCGAGCTCCAAAGAAATCAAGA
CTGTGGAATCTATAACTGACATCAGGGCAGATATAGATAAAAAATACAGATGTGTTAGTGGCACCCAGGT
CCACATGAACAACGTGACCGTAACGCCCCATGATGCCACCATCCAGGCGTACCTTTCCAACAGCAGCTTC
AGCA
