>Addgene plasmid #64929 | pcDNA3-Lyso-TORCAR | addgene partial sequence | sequence record 112423 | BGH-rev 5'-TAGAAGGCACAGTCGAGG-3'
TCTAGATGCATGCTCGAGCGGCCGCCAGTGTGATGGATATCTGCAGAATTCTTACTATTTGTACAATTCA
TTCATACCCTCGGTAATACCAGCAGCAGTCAAAAATTCTAACAAGACCATGTGGTCTCTCTTTTCGTTTG
GATCTTTGAATAAGGCAGATTGATAGGATAAGTAATGGTTGTCTGGTAACAAGACTGGACCATCACCAAT
TGGAGTATTTTGTTGATAATGGTCAGCTAATTGAACACCACCATCTTCAATGTTGTGTCTAATTTTGAAG
TTAGCTTTGATACCATTCTTTTGTTTGTCAGCAGTGATGTAAACATTGTGAGAGTTATAGTTGTATTCCA
ATTTGTGACCTAAAATGTTACCATCTTCTTTAAAATCAATACCTTTTAATTCGATTCTATTAACTAAGGT
ATCACCTTCAAACTTGACTTCAGCTCTGGTCTTGTAGTTACCGTCATCTTTGAAAAAAATAGTTCTTTCT
TGAACATAACCTTCTGGCATGGCAGACTTGAAAAAGTCATGTTGTTTCATATGATCTGGGTATCTAGCAA
AACATTGAACACCATAACCTAAAGTAGTGACTAAGGTTGGCCATGGAACTGGCAATTTACCAGTAGTACA
GAGTAATTTTAAGGTCAATTTACCGTACGTAGCATCACCTTCACCTTCACCGGAGACAG
