>Addgene plasmid #64929 | pcDNA3-Lyso-TORCAR | addgene partial sequence | sequence record 113779 | Cer-F 5'-cctgagcaaagaccccaac-3'
ATCACTCTCGGCATGGACGAGCTGTACAAGCGCATGCATATGTCCGGGGGCAGCAGCTGCAGCCAGACCC
CAAGCCGGGCCATCCCCGCCACTCGCCGGGTGGTGCTCGGCGACGGCGTGCAGCTCCCGCCCGGGGACTA
CAGCACGACCCCCGGCGGCACGCTCTTCAGCACCACCCCGGGAGGTACCAGGATCATCTATGACCGGAAA
TTCCTGATGGAGTGTCGGAACTCACCTGTGACCAAAACACCCCCAAGGGATCTGCCCACCATTCCGGGGG
TCACCAGCCCTTCCAGTGATGAGCCCCCCATGGAAGCCAGCCAGAGCCACCTGCGCAATAGCCCAGAAGA
TAAGCGGGCGGGCGGTGAAGAGTCACAGTTTGAGATGGACATTGAGCTCTCTAAAGGTGAAGAATTATTC
ACTGGTGTTGTCCCAATTTTGGTTGAATTAGATGGTGATGTTAATGGTCACAAATTTTCTGTCTCCGGTG
AAGGTGAAGGTGATGCTACGTACGGTAAATTGACCTTAAAATTACTCTGTACTACTGGTAAATTGCCAGT
TCCATGGCCAACCTTAGTCACTACTTTAGGTTATGGTGTTCAATGTTTTGCTAGATACCCAGATCATATG
AAACAACATGACTTTTTCAAGTCTGCCATGCCAGAAGGTTATGTTCAAGAAAGAACTATTTTTTTCAAAG
ATGACGGTAACTACAAGACCAGAGCTGAAGTCAAGTTTGAA
