>Addgene plasmid #64929 | pcDNA3-Lyso-TORCAR | addgene partial sequence | sequence record 114488 | mCerulean-R 5'-gaagcactgcacgccccaggt-3'
CAGCTTGCCGGTGGTGCAGATGAACTTCAGGGTCAGCTTGCCGTAGGTGGCATCGCCCTCGCCCTCGCCG
GACACGCTGAACCTGTGGCCGTTTACGTCGCCGTCCAGCTCGACCAGGATGGGCACCACCCCGGTGAACA
GCTCCTCGCCCTTGCTCACCATGGGATCCGCACCACCGCCACCACCGATAGTCTGGTAGCCTGCGTGACT
CCTCTTCCTGCCGACGAGGTAGGCGATGAGGACGATGAGGACCAGCCCCGCCAGGGCACCACCCACAGCG
ATGGGGATCAGCATGCTGTTCTCGTCCAGCAGACACTCCTCCACAGAGCCAAACTGGCCACCTTCCACCT
TGAAAGCCTGGACCCACACTTTGAATATATTGACTGAAAACGCCTTCGTGACACGGACGTGCTCCTCCGC
GTTGCACTTGTAGGAATTGCCGACTGTGGCCTGCAGCGCTCGCAGGGAGCCGTTGGCAGCTTTAAAGGCA
GGGTCTCTGGCGTCAGGAAGAATTGTATTCAACTGGATTCCTTGTAGGAAAAACCGGCTAGAACTTGCAT
TCATCCCGAACTGGAAGAGCAGGACGGTGGTGCCCTCGCTGTGCAGCTCCAGAGTCACCAGGTGGGCGCC
GCAGCTCCCGCTGGCCGAGGTCTTGTTGGGGTTGATGTTGAGAAGCCTTGTCACCGTCGTGTTGTCCTTC
CTCTCATAGGTGAGGTTCAGCTGCAGCCCCATGCTGGCCAGCAGGCAGGTCCCGTTGGTGCCGCTCACGT
TGTACTTGTCCACAGA
